>Addgene plasmid #219764 | pNK7191 | addgene full sequence | sequence record 438201 | Addgene NGS Result
TTTTTTTCTGCGCGTAATCTGCTGCTTGCAAACAAAAAAACCACCGCTACCAGCGGTGGTTTGTTTGCCG
GATCAAGAGCTACCAACTCTTTTTCCGAAGGTAACTGGCTTCAGCAGAGCGCAGATACCAAATACTGTTC
TTCTAGTGTAGCCGTAGTTAGGCCACCACTTCAAGAACTCTGTAGCACCGCCTACATACCTCGCTCTGCT
AATCCTGTTACCAGTGGCTGCTGCCAGTGGCGATAAGTCGTGTCTTACCGGGTTGGACTCAAGACGATAG
TTACCGGATAAGGCGCAGCGGTCGGGCTGAACGGGGGGTTCGTGCACACAGCCCAGCTTGGAGCGAACGA
CCTACACCGAACTGAGATACCTACAGCGTGAGCTATGAGAAAGCGCCACGCTTCCCGAAGGGAGAAAGGC
GGACAGGTATCCGGTAAGCGGCAGGGTCGGAACAGGAGAGCGCACGAGGGAGCTTCCAGGGGGAAACGCC
TGGTATCTTTATAGTCCTGTCGGGTTTCGCCACCTCTGACTTGAGCGTCGATTTTTGTGATGCTCGTCAG
GGGGGCGGAGCCTATGGAAAAACGCCAGCAACGCGGCCTTTTTACGGTTCCTGGCAGATCCTAGATGTGG
CGCAACGATGCCGGCGACAAGCAGGAGCGCACCGACTTCTTCCGCATCAAGTGTTTTGGCTCTCAGGCCG
AGGCCCACGGCAAGTATTTGGGCAAGGGGTCGCTGGTATTCGTGCAGGGCAAGATTCGGAATACCAAGTA
CGAGAAGGACGGCCAGACGGTCTACGGGACCGACTTCATTGCCGATAAGGTGGATTATCTGGACACCAAG
GCACCAGGCGGGTCAAATCAGGAATAAGGGCACATTGCCCCGGCGTGAGTCGGGGCAATCCCGCAAGGAG
GGTGAATGAATCGGACGTTTGACCGGAAGGCATACAGGCAAGAACTGATCGACGCGGGGTTTTCCGCCGA
GGATGCCGAAACCATCGCAAGCCGCACCGTCATGCGTGCGCCCCGCGAAACCTTCCAGTCCGTCGGCTCG
ATGGTCCAGCAAGCTACGGCCAAGATCGAGCGCGACAGCGTGCAACTGGCTCCCCCTGCCCTGCCCGCGC
CATCGGCCGCCGTGGAGCGTTCGCGTCGTCTTGAACAGGAGGCGGCAGGTTTGGCGAAGTCGATGACCAT
CGACACGCGAGGAACTATGACGACCAAGAAGCGAAAAACCGCCGGCGAGGACCTGGCAAAACAGGTCAGC
GAGGCCAAGCAGGCCGCGTTGCTGAAACACACGAAGCAGCAGATCAAGGAAATGCAGCTTTCCTTGTTCG
ATATTGCGCCGTGGCCGGACACGATGCGAGCGATGCCAAACGACACGGCCCGCTCTGCCCTGTTCACCAC
GCGCAACAAGAAAATCCCGCGCGAGGCGCTGCAAAACAAGGTCATTTTCCACGTCAACAAGGACGTGAAG
ATCACCTACACCGGCGTCGAGCTGCGGGCCGACGATGACGAACTGGTGTGGCAGCAGGTGTTGGAGTACG
CGAAGCGCACCCCTATCGGCGAGCCGATCACCTTCACGTTCTACGAGCTTTGCCAGGACCTGGGCTGGTC
GATCAATGGCCGGTATTACACGAAGGCCGAGGAATGCCTGTCGCGCCTACAGGCGACGGCGATGGGCTTC
ACGTCCGACCGCGTTGGGCACCTGGAATCGGTGTCGCTGCTGCACCGCTTCCGCGTCCTGGACCGTGGCA
AGAAAACGTCCCGTTGCCAGGTCCTGATCGACGAGGAAATCGTCGTGCTGTTTGCTGGCGACCACTACAC
GAAATTCATATGGGAGAAGTACCGCAAGCTGTCGCCGACGGCCCGACGGATGTTCGACTATTTCAGCTCG
CACCGGGAGCCGTACCCGCTCAAGCTGGAAACCTTCCGCCTCATGTGCGGATCGGATTCCACCCGCGTGA
AGAAGTGGCGCGAGCAGGTCGGCGAAGCCTGCGAAGAGTTGCGAGGCAGCGGCCTGGTGGAACACGCCTG
GGTCAATGATGACCTGGTGCATTGCAAACGCTAGGGCCTTGTGGGGTCAGTTCCGGCTGGGGGTTCAGCA
GCCCCTGCTCGGATCTGTTGGACCGGACAGTAGTCATGGTTGATGGGCTGCCTGTATCGAGTGGTGATTT
TGTGCCGAGCTGCCGGTCGGGGAGCTGTTGGCTGGCTGGTGGCAGGATATATTGTGGTGTAAACAAATTG
ACGCTTAGACAACTTAATAACACATTGCGGACGTTTTTAATGTACTGGGGTTGAACACTCTGTGGGTCTC
AGCAAGAATTCAAGCTTGGAGGTCAACATGGTGGAGCACGACACTCTGGTCTACTCCAAAAATGTCAAAG
ATACAGTCTCAGAAGATCAAAGGGCTATTGAGACTTTTCAACAAAGGATAATTTCGGGAAACCTCCTCGG
ATTCCATTGCCCAGCTATCTGTCACTTCATCGAAAGGACAGTAGAAAAGGAAGGTGGCTCCTACAAATGC
CATCATTGCGATAAAGGAAAGGCTATCATTCAAGATCTCTCTGCCGACAGTGGTCCCAAAGATGGACCCC
CACCCACGAGGAGCATCGTGGAAAAAGAAGAGGTTCCAACCACGTCTACAAAGCAAGTGGATTGATGTGA
CATCTCCACTGACGTAAGGGATGACGCACAATCCCACTATCCTTCGCAAGACCCTTCCTCTATATAAGGA
AGTTCATTTCATTTGGAGAGGACACGCTCGAGTATAAGAGCTCATTTTTACAACAATTACCAACAACAAC
AAACAACAAACAACATTACAATTACATTTACAATTATCGATACAATGGCTAGTCGTCGTGTCGAGGCAGC
ATTCGATGGACAAGCAGTAGAACTGGGTGCTACTATTCCTGCCGCCAATGGCAACGGAACTCATCAGTCA
ATTAAGGTTCCTGGACATCGTCAAGTGACTCCAGGCAAGACTACGATTATGGCTATTGGCCGTGCTGTGC
CCGCTAACACGACGTTCAATGATGGTTTGGCAGACCATTACATCCAGGAGTTCAATCTGCAAGATCCAGT
CCTTCAGGCTAAACTGCGTCGTTTGTGCGAAACCACAACCGTGAAAACGCGTTATCTGGTCGTCAATAAG
GAGATTCTGGATGAGCATCCTGAGTTCCTGGTTGATGGAGCTGCAACCGTATCTCAGCGTCTGGCTATTA
CAGGCGAAGCTGTTACCCAACTTGGACATGAGGCAGCAACGGCTGCCATCAAAGAGTGGGGCCGTCCAGC
CTCCGAAATTACCCATCTTGTTTATGTTTCCTCATCCGAAATCCGTCTGCCAGGTGGCGACTTGTACCTG
GCACAATTGCTTGGCTTGCGTTCAGACGTGAACCGTGTAATGTTGTACATGCTGGGTTGCTATGGTGGTG
CATCTGGAATCCGTGTTGCCAAAGACTTGGCTGAGAATAACCCAGGCTCACGTGTACTTCTGATCACGTC
AGAATGCACTTTGATTGGATATAAGTCACTTTCCCCTGACCGTCCTTACGACCTGGTTGGAGCAGCTCTG
TTCGGTGACGGTGCTGCCGCTATGATTATGGGAAAAGATCCAATCCCTGTTTTGGAGCGTGCTTTCTTTG
AGCTTGACTGGGCCGGTCAGTCTTTTATTCCTGGAACTAACAAAACCATCGATGGTCGTTTGTCTGAAGA
AGGCATTTCCTTCAAGCTGGGTCGTGAACTGCCTAAGTTGATTGAATCCAATATTCAGGGTTTCTGCGAT
CCTATCTTGAAACGTGCTGGTGGTCTGAAGTATAACGATATTTTCTGGGCAGTTCACCCAGGCGGACCAG
CTATCTTGAATGCTGTCCAGAAACAACTGGATTTGGCACCCGAGAAACTTCAGACCGCACGTCAGGTTCT
GCGTGACTACGGTAACATTTCTAGTTCCACCTGCATTTACGTACTGGACTATATGCGTCATCAATCCTTG
AAACTGAAGGAAGCAAATGACAACGTAAATACGGAACCAGAGTGGGGTCTGCTGCTTGCATTTGGCCCCG
GCGTCACTATCGAGGGTGCTTTGCTGCGTAACCTGTGCTCAGGTAGTTAACTAGCTTAATAGGTCCTGCT
TTAATGAGATATGCGAGAAGCCTATGATCGCATGATATTTGCTTTCAATTCTGTTGTGCACGTTGTAAAA
AACCTGAGCATGTGTAGCTCAGATCCTTACCGCCGGTTTCGGTTCATTCTAATGAATATATCACCCGTTA
CTATCGTATTTTTATGAATAATATTCTCCGTTCAATTTACTGATTGTACCCTACTACTTATATGTACAAT
ATTAAAATGAAAACAATATATTGTGCTGAATAGGTTTATAGCGACATCTATGATAGAGCGCCACAATAAC
AAACAATTGCGTTTTATTATTACAAATCCAATTTTAAAAAAAGCGGCAGAACCGGTCAAACCTAAAAGAC
TGATTACATAAATCTTATTCAAATTTCAAAAGTGCCCCAGGGGCTAGTATCTACGACACACCGAGCGGCG
AACTAATAACGCTCACTGAAGGGAACTCCGGTTCCCCGCCGGCGCGCATGGGTGAGATTCCTTGAAGTTG
AGTATTGGCCGTCCGCTCTACCGAAAGTTACGGGCACCATTCAACCCGGTCCAGCACGGCGGCCGGGTAA
CCGACTTGCTGCCCCGAGAATTATGCAGCATTTTTTTGGTGTATGTGGGCCCCAAATGAAGTGCAGGTCA
AACCTTGACAGTGACGACAAATCGTTGGGCGGGTCCAGGGCGAATTTTGCGACAACATGTCGAGGCTCAG
CAGGACCGCTACTAGCAACATACGCTGGATTACGAATTCCCATGGGGAGAGCGGAGAATTAAGGGAGTCA
CGTTATGACCCCCGCCGATGACGCGGGACAAGCCGTTTTACGTTTGGAACTGACAGAACCGCAACGTTGA
AGGAGCCACTCAGCCGCGGGTTTCTGGAGTTTAATGAGCTAAGCACATACGTCAGAAACCATTATTGCGC
GTTCAAAAGTCGCCTAAGGTCACTATCAGCTAGCAAATATTTCTTGTCAAAAATGCTCCACTGACGTTCC
ATAAATTCCCCTCGGTATCCAATTAGAGTCTCATATTCACTCTCATACTGTATTTTTACAACAATTACCA
ACAACAACAAACAACAAACAACATTACAATTACTATTTACAATTACAATGAAAAAGCCTGAACTCACCGC
GACGTCTGTCGAGAAGTTTCTGATCGAAAAGTTCGACAGTGTCTCCGACCTGATGCAGCTCTCGGAGGGC
GAAGAATCTCGTGCTTTCAGCTTCGATGTAGGAGGGCGTGGATATGTCCTGCGGGTAAATAGCTGCGCCG
ATGGTTTCTACAAAGATCGTTATGTTTATCGGCACTTTGCATCGGCCGCGCTCCCGATTCCGGAAGTGCT
TGACATTGGGGAATTCAGCGAGAGCCTGACCTATTGCATCTCCCGCCGTGCACAGGGTGTCACGTTGCAA
GACCTGCCTGAAACCGAACTGCCCGCTGTTCTGCAGGTAAATTTCTAGTTTTTCTCCTTCATTTTCTTGG
TTAGGACCCTTTTCTCTTTTTATTTTTTTGAGCTTTGATCTTTCTTTAAACTGATCTATTTTTTAATTGA
TTGGTTATGGTGTAAATATTACATAGCTTTAACTGATAATCTGATTACTTTATTTCGTGTGTCTATGATG
ATGATGATAACTGCAGCCGGTCGCGGAGGCCATGGATGCGATCGCTGCGGCCGATCTTAGCCAGACGAGC
GGGTTCGGCCCATTCGGACCGCAAGGAATCGGTCAATACACTACATGGCGTGATTTCATATGCGCGATTG
CTGATCCCCATGTGTATCACTGGCAAACTGTGATGGACGACACCGTCAGTGCGTCCGTCGCGCAGGCTCT
CGATGAGCTGATGCTTTGGGCCGAGGACTGCCCCGAAGTCCGGCACCTCGTGCACGCGGATTTCGGCTCC
AACAATGTCCTGACGGACAATGGCCGCATAACAGCGGTCATTGACTGGAGCGAGGCGATGTTCGGGGATT
CCCAATACGAGGTCGCCAACATCTTCTTCTGGAGGCCGTGGTTGGCTTGTATGGAGCAGCAGACGCGCTA
CTTCGAGCGGAGGCATCCGGAGCTTGCAGGATCGCCGCGGCTCCGGGCGTATATGCTCCGCATTGGTCTT
GACCAACTCTATCAGAGCTTGGTTGACGGCAATTTCGATGATGCAGCTTGGGCGCAGGGTCGATGCGACG
CAATCGTCCGATCCGGAGCCGGGACTGTCGGGCGTACACAAATCGCCCGCAGAAGCGCGGCCGTCTGGAC
CGATGGCTGTGTAGAAGTACTCGCCGATAGTGGAAACCGACGCCCCAGCACTCGTCCGAGGGCAAAGGAA
TAGGCTTGTCCTGCTTTAATGAGATATGCGAGAAGCCTATGATCGCATGATATTTGCTTTCAATTCTGTT
GTGCACGTTGTAAAAAACCTGAGCATGTGTAGCTCAGATCCTTACCGCCGGTTTCGGTTCATTCTAATGA
ATATATCACCCGTTACTATCGTATTTTTATGAATAATATTCTCCGTTCAATTTACTGATTGTACCCTACT
ACTTATATGTACAATATTAAAATGAAAACAATATATTGTGCTGAATAGGTTTATAGCGACATCTATGATA
GAGCGCCACAATAACAAACAATTGCGTTTTATTATTACAAATCCAATTTTAAAAAAAGCGGCAGAACCGG
TCAAACCTAAAAGACTGATTACATAAATCTTATTCAAATTTCAAAAGTGCCCCAGGGGCTAGTATCTACG
ACACACCGAGCGGCGAACTAATAACGCTCACTGAAGGGAACTCCGGTTCCCCGCCGGCGCGCATGGGTGA
GATTCCTTGAAGTTGAGTATTGGCCGTCCGCTCTACCGAAAGTTACGGGCACCATTCAACCCGGTCCAGC
ACGGCGGCCGGGTAACCGACTTGCTGCCCCGAGAATTATGCAGCATTTTTTTGGTGTATGTGGGCCCCAA
ATGAAGTGCAGGTCAAACCTTGACAGTGACGACAAATCGTTGGGCGGGTCCAGGGCGAATTTTGCGACAA
CATGTCGAGGCTCAGCAGGACCGCTCAGATGAGACCGAGGATGCACATGTGACCGAGGGACACGAAGTGA
TCCGTTTAAACTATCAGTGTTTGACAGGATATATTGGCGGGTAAACCTAAGAGAAAAGAGCGTTTATTAG
AATAATCGGATATTTAAAAGGGCGTGAAAAGGTTTATCCGTTCGTCCATTTGTATGTGCCAGCCGCCTTT
GCGACGCTCACCGGGCTGGTTGCCCTCGCCGCTGGGCTGGCGGCCGTCTATGGCCCTGCAAACGCGCCAG
AAACGCCGTCGAAGCCGTGTGCGAGACACCGCGGCCGCCGGCGTTGTGGATACCTCGCGGAAAACTTGGC
CCTCACTGACAGATGAGGGGCGGACGTTGACACTTGAGGGGCCGACTCACCCGGCGCGGCGTTGACAGAT
GAGGGGCAGGCTCGATTTCGGCCGGCGACGTGGAGCTGGCCAGCCTCGCAAATCGGCGAAAACGCCTGAT
TTTACGCGAGTTTCCCACAGATGATGTGGACAAGCCTGGGGATAAGTGCCCTGCGGTATTGACACTTGAG
GGGCGCGACTACTGACAGATGAGGGGCGCGATCCTTGACACTTGAGGGGCAGAGTGCTGACAGATGAGGG
GCGCACCTATTGACATTTGAGGGGCTGTCCACAGGCAGAAAATCCAGCATTTGCAAGGGTTTCCGCCCGT
TTTTCGGCCACCGCTAACCTGTCTTTTAACCTGCTTTTAAACCAATATTTATAAACCTTGTTTTTAACCA
GGGCTGCGCCCTGTGCGCGTGACCGCGCACGCCGAAGGGGGGTGCCCCCCCTTCTCGAACCCTCCCGGCC
CGCTAACGCGGGCCTCCCATCCCCCCAGGGGCTGCGCCCCTCGGCCGCGAACGGCCTCACCCCAAAAATG
GCAGCGCTGGCCAATTCCCGAGGCACGAACCCAGTGGACATAAGCCTGTTCGGTTCGTAAGCTGTAATGC
AAGTAGCGTATGCGCTCACGCAACTGGTCCAGAACCTTGACCGAACGCAGCGGTGGTAACGGCGCAGTGG
CGGTTTTCATGGCTTGTTATGACTGTTTTTTTGGGGTACAGTCTATGCCTCGGGCATCCAAGCAGCAAGC
GCGTTACGCCGTGGGTCGATGTTTGATGTTATGGAGCAGCAACGATGTTACGCAGCAGGGCAGTCGCCCT
AAAACAAAGTTAAACATCATGGGGGAAGCGGTGATCGCCGAAGTATCGACTCAACTATCAGAGGTAGTTG
GCGTCATCGAGCGCCATCTCGAACCGACGTTGCTGGCCGTACATTTGTACGGCTCCGCAGTGGATGGCGG
CCTGAAGCCACACAGCGATATTGATTTGCTGGTTACGGTGACCGTAAGGCTTGATGAAACAACGCGGCGA
GCTTTGATCAACGACCTTTTGGAAACTTCGGCTTCCCCTGGAGAGAGCGAGATTCTCCGCGCTGTAGAAG
TCACCATTGTTGTGCACGACGACATCATTCCGTGGCGTTATCCAGCTAAGCGCGAACTGCAATTTGGAGA
ATGGCAGCGCAATGACATTCTTGCAGGTATCTTCGAGCCAGCCACGATCGACATTGATCTGGCTATCTTG
CTGACAAAAGCAAGAGAACATAGCGTTGCCTTGGTAGGTCCAGCGGCGGAGGAACTCTTTGATCCGGTTC
CTGAACAGGATCTATTTGAGGCGCTAAATGAAACCTTAACGCTATGGAACTCGCCGCCCGACTGGGCTGG
CGATGAGCGAAATGTAGTGCTTACGTTGTCCCGCATTTGGTACAGCGCAGTAACCGGCAAAATCGCGCCG
AAGGATGTCGCTGCCGACTGGGCAATGGAGCGCCTGCCGGCCCAGTATCAGCCCGTCATACTTGAAGCTA
GACAGGCTTATCTTGGACAAGAAGAAGATCGCTTGGCCTCGCGCGCAGATCAGTTGGAAGAATTTGTCCA
TTACGTGAAAGGCGAGATCACCAAGGTAGTCGGCAAATAATGTCTAGCTAGAAATTCGTTCAAGCCGACG
CCGCTTCGCGGCGCGGCTTAACTCAAGCGTTAGATGCACTAAGCACATAATTGCTCACAGCCAAACTATC
AGGTCAAGTCTGCTTTTATTATTTTTAAGCGTGCATAATAAGCCCTACACAAATTGGGAGATATATCATG
CTGTCAGACCAAGTTTACTCATATATACTTTAGATTGATTTAAAACTTCATTTTTAATTTAAAAGGATCT
AGGTGAAGATCCTTTTTGATAATCTCATGACCAAAATCCCTTAACGTGAGTTTTCGTTCCACTGAGCGTC
AGACCCCGTAGAAAAGATCAAAGGATCTTCTTGAGATCC
Features (pLannotate 1.2.2; 19 found; start..end, strand, type, name):
    916..2061    +  CDS            trfA: TRFA_ECOLX - Experimental evidence at protein level: Swiss-Prot protein existence level 1. Also involved in plasmid copy number control, promoting intermolecular coupling of protein bound iterons at oriV, which inhibits replication initiation. From Escherichia coli.
   2210..2234    +  misc_feature   LB T-DNA repeat: left border repeat from nopaline C58 T-DNA
   2409..2754    +  promoter       CaMV 35S promoter: strong constitutive promoter from cauliflower mosaic virus
   2706..2752    +  promoter       minimal CaMV 35S promoter: minimal 35S promoter from cauliflower mosaic virus
   2783..2836    +  misc_feature   TMV Ω: translational enhancer from the tobacco mosaic virus 5'-leader sequence (Gallie et al., 1988)
   2959..4095    +  CDS            PKSB: PKSB_ARATH - Also known as LAP5 From Arabidopsis thaliana (Mouse-ear cress).
   4126..4833    +  terminator     OCS terminator: octopine synthase terminator
   4956..5135    +  promoter       NOS promoter: nopaline synthase promoter
   5171..5226    +  misc_feature   TMV Ω: translational enhancer from the tobacco mosaic virus 5'-leader sequence (Gallie et al., 1988)
   5228..5566    +  CDS            HygR (fragment): aminoglycoside phosphotransferase from E. coli; aph(4)-Ia; confers resistance to hygromycin
   5567..5756    +  intron         cat1 intron: castor bean catalase intron, modified
   5751..6443    +  CDS            HygR (fragment): aminoglycoside phosphotransferase from E. coli confers resistance to hygromycin
   6451..7158    +  terminator     OCS terminator: octopine synthase terminator
   7232..7256    +  misc_feature   RB T-DNA repeat: right border repeat from nopaline C58 T-DNA
   7353..7984    +  rep_origin     oriV: incP origin of replication
   8087..8110    +  promoter       Pc promoter (fragment): intI1 (promoter lies within the coding sequence); class 1 integron promoter
   8286..8342    +  CDS            GmR (fragment): gentamycin acetyltransferase; aacC1; confers resistance to gentamycin
   8353..9140    +  CDS            SmR (fragment): aminoglycoside adenylyltransferase (Murphy, 1985); aadA; confers resistance to spectinomycin and streptomycin
   9481..580     +  rep_origin     ori (across the origin): high-copy-number ColE1/pMB1/pBR322/pUC origin of replication
