[The description below was written by a language model from this plasmid's Addgene catalogue record and pLannotate feature annotations shown in this document.]
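Description:
pNK7191 is a MoClo-compatible Level M binary plasmid for plant expression, built to deliver the PpASCL gene from the moss Physcomitrella patens into Nicotiana benthamiana and tobacco BY-2 cells. The sequenced plasmid is about 9.5 kb. The backbone carries two replication systems. One is a high-copy ColE1/pUC-type origin for propagation in E. coli. The other is the broad-host-range incP oriV with its trfA replication initiator gene, an arrangement typical of binary vectors that must also replicate in Agrobacterium. Bacterial selection is by spectinomycin, through an aadA (SmR) gene that sits downstream of a class 1 integron Pc promoter fragment and a short remnant of a gentamicin resistance gene.

Two transcription units in the same orientation lie between the nopaline-type left and right T-DNA border repeats. The first uses the CaMV 35S promoter and the TMV Ω translational enhancer to drive a coding sequence, ending in the octopine synthase (OCS) terminator. The annotation tool labelled this sequence by similarity to Arabidopsis PKSB/LAP5, a type III polyketide synthase. Its position and approximate length match the catalogued PpASCL insert, so the label most likely reflects homology, not a different gene. The second unit is a plant selection cassette made up of the NOS promoter, TMV Ω, a hygromycin phosphotransferase gene and a second OCS terminator. The hygromycin gene is interrupted by a castor bean catalase intron, which restricts functional expression to plant cells and keeps it off in bacteria.

The associated publication concerns a hybrid pathway for self-sustained luminescence. The record does not spell out the exact role of PpASCL in that pathway. As a Level M module, the plasmid can be used directly for plant transformation or combined with other units in further Golden Gate assembly.
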