Addgene plasmid #219764: pNK7191
Purpose: MoClo-compatible Level M for expression PpASCL in plants (N.benthamiana, BY2 cells)
Depositing lab: Karen Sarkisyan. Depositing organization: Light Bio. Publication: A hybrid pathway for self-sustained luminescence. Palkina KA, Karataeva TA, Perfilov MM, Fakhranurova LI, Markina NM, Somermeyer LG, Garcia-Perez E, Vazquez-Vilar M, Rodriguez-Rodriguez M, Vazquez-Vilriales V, Shakhova ES, Mitiouchkina T, Belozerova OA, Kovalchuk SI, Alekberova A, Malyshevskaia AK, Bugaeva EN, Guglya EB, Balakireva A, Sytov N, Bezlikhotnova A, Boldyreva DI, Babenko VV, Kondrashov FA, Choob VV, Orzaez D, Yampolsky IV, Mishin AS, Sarkisyan KS. Sci Adv. 2024 Mar 8;10(10):eadk1992. doi: 10.1126/sciadv.adk1992. Epub 2024 Mar 8. PubMed 38457503.
Backbone
  Vector backbone: MoClo Level M (MoClo Toolkit)
  Backbone size w/o insert (bp): 8222
  Vector type: Plant Expression
Growth in bacteria
  Bacterial resistance: Spectinomycin, 50 μg/mL
  Growth temperature: 37°C
  Growth strain: DH5alpha
  Copy number: High Copy
Gene/Insert
  Gene/Insert name: PpASCL
  Species: Physcomitrella patens
  Insert size (bp): 1263
  Cloning method: Restriction Enzyme; 5′ cloning site unknown (unknown if destroyed)
Terms and licenses: Academic/Nonprofit Terms; Industry Terms: Not Available to Industry
How to cite: pNK7191 was a gift from Karen Sarkisyan (Addgene plasmid # 219764 ; http://n2t.net/addgene:219764 ; RRID:Addgene_219764)
